Addgene plasmid #191981: pcDNA3.1/Hygro-Mfn2-ActA
Purpose: Expression of Mfn2 tagged with mitochondrion localization signal (ActA)
Depositing lab: Luca Scorrano.
Backbone
  Vector backbone: pcDNA 3.1/Hygro
  Vector type: Mammalian Expression
Growth in bacteria
  Bacterial resistance: Ampicillin, 100 μg/mL
  Growth temperature: 37°C
  Growth strain: DH5alpha
  Copy number: High Copy
Gene/Insert
  Gene/Insert name: Mfn2-ActA
  Species: Other
  Tag / fusion protein: ActA (C terminal on insert)
  Cloning method: Unknown
Terms and licenses: Academic/Nonprofit Terms; Industry Terms: Not Available to Industry
How to cite: pcDNA3.1/Hygro-Mfn2-ActA was a gift from Luca Scorrano (Addgene plasmid # 191981 ; http://n2t.net/addgene:191981 ; RRID:Addgene_191981)
