[The description below was written by a language model from this plasmid's Addgene catalogue record and pLannotate feature annotations shown in this document.]
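Description:
pcDNA3.1/Hygro-Mfn2-ActA is a mammalian expression plasmid of about 7.4 kb for producing mitofusin 2 (Mfn2) fused at its C terminus to the ActA mitochondrial localization signal. It is propagated in E. coli as a high-copy plasmid through a ColE1/pUC-type origin and selected with ampicillin via the β-lactamase gene. An f1 origin is also present, which permits single-stranded DNA production.

The payload sits downstream of the human cytomegalovirus immediate-early enhancer and promoter, with a T7 promoter just upstream of the insert for in vitro transcription, and is terminated by the bovine growth hormone polyadenylation signal. The open reading frame is annotated as matching human MFN2, an outer mitochondrial membrane GTPase that drives mitochondrial clustering and fusion, although the catalogue lists the species only as "Other". It continues directly into a short fragment of Listeria monocytogenes ActA. This short C-terminal ActA segment acts here as a targeting sequence that directs the fusion protein to mitochondria, so the construct is suited to expressing Mfn2 restricted to mitochondria.

One discrepancy is worth noting. The backbone is recorded as pcDNA3.1/Hygro, but no hygromycin resistance gene is annotated in the sequenced plasmid. Instead, the SV40 early promoter and bacterial EM7 promoter drive a Sh ble (BleoR) cassette conferring bleomycin/Zeocin resistance, followed by an SV40 polyadenylation signal. On this evidence the mammalian selection marker appears to be the Zeocin type rather than hygromycin. The small fragments annotated as HIV-1 LTR, lacI and RSF ori are probably incidental backbone matches.
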