Features (pLannotate 1.2.2; 23 found; start..end, strand, type, name):
    130..718     -  rep_origin     ori: high-copy-number ColE1/pMB1/pBR322/pUC origin of replication
    889..1749    -  CDS            AmpR: β-lactamase; bla; confers resistance to ampicillin, carbenicillin, and related antibiotics
   1750..1854    -  promoter       AmpR promoter: bla
   1913..1965    -  misc_feature   bom (fragment): basis of mobility region from pBR322
   2120..2499    +  enhancer       CMV enhancer: human cytomegalovirus immediate early enhancer
   2500..2703    +  promoter       CMV promoter: human cytomegalovirus (CMV) immediate early promoter
   2699..2732    +  LTR            5' LTR (truncated) (fragment): truncated 5' long terminal repeat (LTR) from HIV-1
   2748..2766    +  promoter       T7 promoter: promoter for bacteriophage T7 RNA polymerase
   2856..5123    +  CDS            MFN2: MFN2_HUMAN - Also known as CPRP1, KIAA0214. Experimental evidence at protein level: Swiss-Prot protein existence level 1. Mitochondrial outer membrane GTPase that mediates mitochondrial clustering and fusion (PubMed:11181170, PubMed:11950885, PubMed:26214738, PubMed:28114303). Mitochondria are highly dynamic organelles, and their morphology is determined by the equilibrium between mitochondrial fusion and fission events (PubMed:28114303). Overexpression induces the formation of mitochondrial networks (PubMed:28114303). Membrane clustering requires GTPase activity and may involve a major rearra
   5124..5201    +  CDS            actA (fragment): ACTA_LISMO - Also known as prtB. Experimental evidence at protein level: Swiss-Prot protein existence level 1. Virulence factor required for host cell microfilament interaction. It induces actin assembly around the bacteria to allow it to move within the cytoplasm. It is involved in the actin polymerization process. It seems to act as a nucleator that induces the reorganization of the actin cytoskeleton. From Listeria monocytogenes serovar 1/2a (strain ATCC BAA-679 / EGD-e).
   5304..5528    +  polyA_signal   bGH poly(A) signal: bovine growth hormone polyadenylation signal
   5532..5553    +  promoter       SV40 promoter (fragment): SV40 enhancer and early promoter
   5574..6002    +  rep_origin     f1 ori (sequence partly withheld): f1 bacteriophage origin of replication; arrow indicates direction of (+) strand synthesis
   6016..6345    +  promoter       SV40 promoter: SV40 enhancer and early promoter
   6393..6440    +  promoter       EM7 promoter: synthetic bacterial promoter&nbsp
   6459..6833    +  CDS            BleoR: antibiotic-binding protein; Sh ble from Streptoalloteichus hindustanus; confers resistance to bleomycin, phleomycin, and Zeocin™
   6843..6968    +  CDS            ble (fragment): BLE_KLEPN - Experimental evidence at protein level: Swiss-Prot protein existence level 1. Binding protein with a strong affinity to the bleomycin family of antibiotics. Binds to CL990; an antimitotic-antibiotic compound. From Klebsiella pneumoniae.
   6963..7084    +  polyA_signal   SV40 poly(A) signal: SV40 polyadenylation signal
   7157..7173    -  protein_bind   lac operator: The lac repressor binds to the lac operator to inhibit transcription in E. coli. This inhibition can be relieved by adding lactose or isopropyl-β-D-thiogalactopyranoside (IPTG). lac repressor encoded by lacI
   7181..7211    -  promoter       lac promoter: promoter for the E. coli lac operon
   7226..7247    -  protein_bind   CAP binding site: CAP binding activates transcription in the presence of cAMP. E. coli catabolite activator protein
   7260..7352    -  CDS            lacI (fragment): lac repressor; lacI; The lac repressor binds to the lac operator to inhibit transcription in E. coli. This inhibition can be relieved by adding lactose or isopropyl-β-D-thiogalactopyranoside (IPTG).
   7354..7405    -  rep_origin     RSF ori (fragment): Plasmids containing the RSF 1030 origin of replication can be propagated in E. coli cells that contain additional plasmids with compatible origins.
>Addgene plasmid #191981 | pcDNA3.1/Hygro-Mfn2-ActA | addgene full sequence | sequence record 379603 | Addgene NGS Result
AGCGGTATCAGCTCACTCAAAGGCGGTAATACGGTTATCCACAGAATCAGGGGATAACGCAGGAAAGAAC
ATGTGAGCAAAAGGCCAGCAAAAGGCCAGGAACCGTAAAAAGGCCGCGTTGCTGGCGTTTTTCCATAGGC
TCCGCCCCCCTGACGAGCATCACAAAAATCGACGCTCAAGTCAGAGGTGGCGAAACCCGACAGGACTATA
AAGATACCAGGCGTTTCCCCCTGGAAGCTCCCTCGTGCGCTCTCCTGTTCCGACCCTGCCGCTTACCGGA
TACCTGTCCGCCTTTCTCCCTTCGGGAAGCGTGGCGCTTTCTCATAGCTCACGCTGTAGGTATCTCAGTT
CGGTGTAGGTCGTTCGCTCCAAGCTGGGCTGTGTGCACGAACCCCCCGTTCAGCCCGACCGCTGCGCCTT
ATCCGGTAACTATCGTCTTGAGTCCAACCCGGTAAGACACGACTTATCGCCACTGGCAGCAGCCACTGGT
AACAGGATTAGCAGAGCGAGGTATGTAGGCGGTGCTACAGAGTTCTTGAAGTGGTGGCCTAACTACGGCT
ACACTAGAAGAACAGTATTTGGTATCTGCGCTCTGCTGAAGCCAGTTACCTTCGGAAAAAGAGTTGGTAG
CTCTTGATCCGGCAAACAAACCACCGCTGGTAGCGGTGGTTTTTTTGTTTGCAAGCAGCAGATTACGCGC
AGAAAAAAAGGATCTCAAGAAGATCCTTTGATCTTTTCTACGGGGTCTGACGCTCAGTGGAACGAAAACT
CACGTTAAGGGATTTTGGTCATGAGATTATCAAAAAGGATCTTCACCTAGATCCTTTTAAATTAAAAATG
AAGTTTTAAATCAATCTAAAGTATATATGAGTAAACTTGGTCTGACAGTTACCAATGCTTAATCAGTGAG
GCACCTATCTCAGCGATCTGTCTATTTCGTTCATCCATAGTTGCCTGACTCCCCGTCGTGTAGATAACTA
CGATACGGGAGGGCTTACCATCTGGCCCCAGTGCTGCAATGATACCGCGAGACCCACGCTCACCGGCTCC
AGATTTATCAGCAATAAACCAGCCAGCCGGAAGGGCCGAGCGCAGAAGTGGTCCTGCAACTTTATCCGCC
TCCATCCAGTCTATTAATTGTTGCCGGGAAGCTAGAGTAAGTAGTTCGCCAGTTAATAGTTTGCGCAACG
TTGTTGCCATTGCTACAGGCATCGTGGTGTCACGCTCGTCGTTTGGTATGGCTTCATTCAGCTCCGGTTC
CCAACGATCAAGGCGAGTTACATGATCCCCCATGTTGTGCAAAAAAGCGGTTAGCTCCTTCGGTCCTCCG
ATCGTTGTCAGAAGTAAGTTGGCCGCAGTGTTATCACTCATGGTTATGGCAGCACTGCATAATTCTCTTA
CTGTCATGCCATCCGTAAGATGCTTTTCTGTGACTGGTGAGTACTCAACCAAGTCATTCTGAGAATAGTG
TATGCGGCGACCGAGTTGCTCTTGCCCGGCGTCAATACGGGATAATACCGCGCCACATAGCAGAACTTTA
AAAGTGCTCATCATTGGAAAACGTTCTTCGGGGCGAAAACTCTCAAGGATCTTACCGCTGTTGAGATCCA
GTTCGATGTAACCCACTCGTGCACCCAACTGATCTTCAGCATCTTTTACTTTCACCAGCGTTTCTGGGTG
AGCAAAAACAGGAAGGCAAAATGCCGCAAAAAAGGGAATAAGGGCGACACGGAAATGTTGAATACTCATA
CTCTTCCTTTTTCAATATTATTGAAGCATTTATCAGGGTTATTGTCTCATGAGCGGATACATATTTGAAT
GTATTTAGAAAAATAAACAAATAGGGGTTCCGCGCACATTTCCCCGAAAAGTGCCACCTGACGTCGACGG
ATCGGGAGATCTCCCGATCCCCTATGGTGCACTCTCAGTACAATCTGCTCTGATGCCGCATAGTTAAGCC
AGTATCTGCTCCCTGCTTGTGTGTTGGAGGTCGCTGAGTAGTGCGCGAGCAAAATTTAAGCTACAACAAG
GCAAGGCTTGACCGACAATTGCATGAAGAATCTGCTTAGGGTTAGGCGTTTTGCGCTGCTTCGCGATGTA
CGGGCCAGATATACGCGTTGACATTGATTATTGACTAGTTATTAATAGTAATCAATTACGGGGTCATTAG
TTCATAGCCCATATATGGAGTTCCGCGTTACATAACTTACGGTAAATGGCCCGCCTGGCTGACCGCCCAA
CGACCCCCGCCCATTGACGTCAATAATGACGTATGTTCCCATAGTAACGCCAATAGGGACTTTCCATTGA
CGTCAATGGGTGGAGTATTTACGGTAAACTGCCCACTTGGCAGTACATCAAGTGTATCATATGCCAAGTA
CGCCCCCTATTGACGTCAATGACGGTAAATGGCCCGCCTGGCATTATGCCCAGTACATGACCTTATGGGA
CTTTCCTACTTGGCAGTACATCTACGTATTAGTCATCGCTATTACCATGGTGATGCGGTTTTGGCAGTAC
ATCAATGGGCGTGGATAGCGGTTTGACTCACGGGGATTTCCAAGTCTCCACCCCATTGACGTCAATGGGA
GTTTGTTTTGGCACCAAAATCAACGGGACTTTCCAAAATGTCGTAACAACTCCGCCCCATTGACGCAAAT
GGGCGGTAGGCGTGTACGGTGGGAGGTCTATATAAGCAGAGCTCTCTGGCTAACTAGAGAACCCACTGCT
TACTGGCTTATCGAAATTAATACGACTCACTATAGGGAGACCCAAGCTGGCTAGCGTTTAAACTTAAGCT
TGCCACCATGGGAGGTACCGAACAAAAACTCATCTCAGAAGAGGATCTGTCTAGATCCCTGCTCTTCTCT
CGATGCAACTCTATCGTCACAGTCAAGAAAAATAAGAGACACATGGCTGAGGTGAATGCATCCCCACTTA
AGCACTTTGTCACTGCCAAGAAGAAGATCAATGGCATTTTTGAGCAGCTGGGGGCCTACATCCAGGAGAG
CGCCACCTTCCTTGAAGACACGTACAGGAATGCAGAACTGGACCCCGTTACCACAGAAGAACAGGTTCTG
GACGTCAAAGGTTACCTATCCAAAGTGAGAGGCATCAGTGAGGTGCTGGCTCGGAGGCACATGAAAGTGG
CTTTTTTTGGCCGGACGAGCAATGGGAAGAGCACCGTGATCAATGCCATGCTCTGGGACAAAGTTCTGCC
CTCTGGGATTGGCCACACCACCAATTGCTTCCTGCGGGTAGAGGGCACAGATGGCCATGAGGCCTTTCTC
CTTACCGAGGGCTCAGAGGAAAAGAGGAGTGCCAAGACTGTGAACCAGCTGGCCCATGCCCTCCACCAGG
ACAAGCAGCTCCATGCCGGCAGCCTAGTGAGTGTGATGTGGCCCAACTCTAAGTGCCCACTTCTGAAGGA
TGACCTCGTTTTGATGGACAGCCCTGGTATTGATGTCACCACAGAGCTGGACAGCTGGATTGACAAGTTT
TGTCTGGATGCTGATGTGTTTGTGCTGGTGGCCAACTCAGAGTCCACCCTGATGCAGACGGAAAAGCACT
TCTTCCACAAGGTGAGTGAGCGTCTCTCCCGGCCAAACATCTTCATCCTGAACAACCGCTGGGATGCATC
TGCCTCAGAGCCCGAGTACATGGAGGAGGTGCGGCGGCAGCACATGGAGCGTTGTACCAGCTTCCTGGTG
GATGAGCTGGGCGTGGTGGATCGATCCCAGGCCGGGGACCGCATCTTCTTTGTGTCTGCTAAGGAGGTGC
TCAACGCCAGGATTCAGAAAGCCCAGGGCATGCCTGAAGGAGGGGGCGCTCTCGCAGAAGGCTTTCAAGT
GAGGATGTTTGAGTTTCAGAATTTTGAGAGGAGATTTGAGGAGTGCATCTCCCAGTCTGCAGTGAAGACC
AAGTTTGAGCAGCACACGGTCCGGGCCAAGCAGATTGCAGAGGCGGTTCGACTCATCATGGACTCCCTGC
ACATGGCGGCTCGGGAGCAGCAGGTTTACTGCGAGGAAATGCGTGAAGAGCGGCAAGACCGACTGAAATT
TATTGACAAACAGCTGGAGCTCTTGGCTCAAGACTATAAGCTGCGAATTAAGCAGATTACGGAGGAAGTG
GAGAGGCAGGTGTCGACTGCAATGGCCGAGGAGATCAGGCGCCTCTCTGTACTGGTGGACGATTACCAGA
TGGACTTCCACCCTTCTCCAGTAGTCCTCAAGGTTTATAAGAATGAGCTGCACCGCCACATAGAGGAAGG
ACTGGGTCGAAACATGTCTGACCGCTGCTCCACGGCCATCACCAACTCCCTGCAGACCATGCAGCAGGAC
ATGATAGATGGCTTGAAACCCCTCCTTCCTGTGTCTGTGCGGAGTCAGATAGACATGCTGGTCCCACGCC
AGTGCTTCTCCCTCAACTATGACCTAAACTGTGACAAGCTGTGTGCTGACTTCCAGGAAGACATTGAGTT
CCATTTCTCTCTCGGATGGACCATGCTGGTGAATAGGTTCCTGGGCCCCAAGAACAGCCGTCGGGCCTTG
ATGGGCTACAATGACCAGGTCCAGCGTCCCATCCCTCTGACGCCAGCCAACCCCAGCATGCCCCCACTGC
CACAGGGCTCGCTCACCCAGGAGGAGTTCATGGTTTCCATGGTTACCGGCCTGGCCTCCTTGACATCCAG
GACCTCCATGGGCATTCTTGTTGTTGGAGGAGTGGTGTGGAAGGCAGTGGGCTGGCGGCTCATTGCCCTC
TCCTTTGGGCTCTATGGCCTCCTCTACGTCTATGAGCGTCTGACCTGGACCACCAAGGCCAAGGAGAGGG
CCTTCAAGCGCCAGTTTGTGGAGCATGCCAGCGAGAAGCTGCAGCTTGTCATCAGCTACACTGGCTCCAA
CTGCAGCCACCAAGTCCAGCAGGAACTGTCTGGGACCTTTGCTCATCTGTGTCAGCAAGTTGACGTCACC
CGGGAGAACCTGGAGCAGGAAATTGCCGCCATGAACAAGAAAATTGAGGTTCTTGACTCACTTCAGAGCA
AAGCAAAGCTGCTCAGGAATAAAGCCGGTTGGTTGGACAGTGAGCTCAACATGTTCACACACCAGTACCT
GCAGCCCAGCAGACTGATTCTCGCCATGCTGGCAATTGGGGTGTTCTCCCTCGGCGCCTTCATTAAGATC
ATTCAGCTCCGGAAGAACAATTAGGGATCCACTAGTCCAGTGTGGTGGAATTCTGCAGATATCCAGCACA
GTGGCGGCCGCTCGAGTCTAGAGGGCCCGTTTAAACCCGCTGATCAGCCTCGACTGTGCCTTCTAGTTGC
CAGCCATCTGTTGTTTGCCCCTCCCCCGTGCCTTCCTTGACCCTGGAAGGTGCCACTCCCACTGTCCTTT
CCTAATAAAATGAGGAAATTGCATCGCATTGTCTGAGTAGGTGTCATTCTATTCTGGGGGGTGGGGTGGG
GCAGGACAGCAAGGGGGAGGATTGGGAAGACAATAGCAGGCATGCTGGGGATGCGGTGGGCTCTATGGCT
TCTGAGGCGGAAAGAACCAGCTGGGGCTCTAGGGGGTATCCCC
[124 nt withheld, positions 5574-5697]
C
[91 nt withheld, positions 5699-5789]
A
[49 nt withheld, positions 5791-5839]
CCTTTGACGTTGGAGTCCACGTTCTTT
[37 nt withheld, positions 5867-5903]
ACCCTATCTCGGTCTATTCTTTTGATTTATAAGGGATTTTGCCGATTTCGGCCTATTGGTTAAAAAATGA
GCTGATTTAACAAAAATTTAACGCGAATTAATTCTGTGGAATGTGTGTCAGTTAGGGTGTGGAAAGTCCC
CAGGCTCCCCAGCAGGCAGAAGTATGCAAAGCATGCATCTCAATTAGTCAGCAACCAGGTGTGGAAAGTC
CCCAGGCTCCCCAGCAGGCAGAAGTATGCAAAGCATGCATCTCAATTAGTCAGCAACCATAGTCCCGCCC
CTAACTCCGCCCATCCCGCCCCTAACTCCGCCCAGTTCCGCCCATTCTCCGCCCCATGGCTGACTAATTT
TTTTTATTTATGCAGAGGCCGAGGCCGCCTCTGCCTCTGAGCTATTCCAGAAGTAGTGAGGAGGCTTTTT
TGGAGGCCTAGGCTTTTGCAAAAAGCTCCCGGGAGCTTGTATATCCATTTTCGGATCTGATCAGCACGTG
TTGACAATTAATCATCGGCATAGTATATCGGCATAGTATAATACGACAAGGTGAGGAACTAAACCATGGC
CAAGTTGACCAGTGCCGTTCCGGTGCTCACCGCGCGCGACGTCGCCGGAGCGGTCGAGTTCTGGACCGAC
CGGCTCGGGTTCTCCCGGGACTTCGTGGAGGACGACTTCGCCGGTGTGGTCCGGGACGACGTGACCCTGT
TCATCAGCGCGGTCCAGGACCAGGTGGTGCCGGACAACACCCTGGCCTGGGTGTGGGTGCGCGGCCTGGA
CGAGCTGTACGCCGAGTGGTCGGAGGTCGTGTCCACGAACTTCCGGGACGCCTCCGGGCCGGCCATGACC
GAGATCGGCGAGCAGCCGTGGGGGCGGGAGTTCGCCCTGCGCGACCCGGCCGGCAACTGCGTGCACTTCG
TGGCCGAGGAGCAGGACTGACACGTGCTACGAGATTTCGATTCCACCGCCGCCTTCTATGAAAGGTTGGG
CTTCGGAATCGTTTTCCGGGACGCCGGCTGGATGATCCTCCAGCGCGGGGATCTCATGCTGGAGTTCTTC
GCCCACCCCAACTTGTTTATTGCAGCTTATAATGGTTACAAATAAAGCAATAGCATCACAAATTTCACAA
ATAAAGCATTTTTTTCACTGCATTCTAGTTGTGGTTTGTCCAAACTCATCAATGTATCTTATCATGTCTG
TATACCGTCGACCTCTAGCTAGAGCTTGGCGTAATCATGGTCATAGCTGTTTCCTGTGTGAAATTGTTAT
CCGCTCACAATTCCACACAACATACGAGCCGGAAGCATAAAGTGTAAAGCCTGGGGTGCCTAATGAGTGA
GCTAACTCACATTAATTGCGTTGCGCTCACTGCCCGCTTTCCAGTCGGGAAACCTGTCGTGCCAGCTGCA
TTAATGAATCGGCCAACGCGCGGGGAGAGGCGGTTTGCGTATTGGGCGCTCTTCCGCTTCCTCGCTCACT
GACTCGCTGCGCTCGGTCGTTCGGCTGCGGCG
